Addgene plasmid #219895: pCfb13220
Purpose: The base plasmid of TUNEYALI for TF30
Depositing lab: Irina Borodina. Depositing organization: Danmarks Tekniske Universitet. Publication: High-throughput metabolic engineering of Yarrowia lipolytica through gene expression tuning. Jiang W, Wang S, Ahlheit D, Fumagalli T, Yang Z, Ramanathan S, Jiang X, Weber T, Dahlin J, Borodina I. Proc Natl Acad Sci U S A. 2025 Jun 10;122(23):e2426686122. doi: 10.1073/pnas.2426686122. Epub 2025 Jun 3. PubMed 40460129.
Backbone
  Vector backbone: Our own backbone
  Vector type: Yeast Expression
  Selectable markers: Hygromycin
Growth in bacteria
  Bacterial resistance: Ampicillin, 100 μg/mL
  Growth temperature: 37°C
  Growth strain: DH5alpha
  Copy number: High Copy
Gene/Insert
  Gene/Insert name: Contains gRNA targeting TF30 (YALI1_D10007g) and homologous arm matching TF30
  gRNA/shRNA sequence: GCGTCAGCAGGAAAGTCGAG
  Species: Yarrowia lipolytica
  Cloning method: Gibson Cloning
Terms and licenses: Academic/Nonprofit Terms; Industry Terms: Not Available to Industry
Depositor comments: This plasmid contains gRNA targeting TF30 (YALI1_D10007g) and homologous arm matching TF30, which can be used for library construction by inserting promoters using a golden gate or directly knocking TF30 out.
How to cite: pCfb13220 was a gift from Irina Borodina (Addgene plasmid # 219895 ; http://n2t.net/addgene:219895 ; RRID:Addgene_219895)
