[The description below was written by a language model from this plasmid's Addgene catalogue record and pLannotate feature annotations shown in this document.]
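Description:
pCfb13220 is a 7.1 kb yeast vector for CRISPR/Cas9-based genome editing in Yarrowia lipolytica, serving as the base plasmid of the TUNEYALI gene-expression tuning system for the transcription factor designated TF30 (locus YALI1_D10007g). It is built on the depositing laboratory's own backbone and was assembled by Gibson cloning. In E. coli it is maintained at high copy through a ColE1/pUC-type origin and selected with ampicillin via the bla gene and its promoter. In yeast, selection relies on a hygromycin phosphotransferase gene followed by a CYC1 terminator; the promoter driving this marker is not annotated in the feature table.

The payload combines a guide RNA targeting TF30 with homology arms matching the same locus, so one plasmid supplies both the targeting RNA and the repair template. The feature table shows a tRNA element immediately upstream of the spacer position and the S. pyogenes gRNA scaffold, an arrangement commonly used so that tRNA-associated Pol III transcription and endogenous tRNA processing release a mature guide. No Cas9 coding sequence is annotated, so the nuclease presumably has to be provided separately, for example by the host strain, though the record does not say this. The homology arms themselves are not annotated. Two minimal FRT sites flank the region that contains the bacterial marker and origin; their intended role is not stated. Short fragments annotated as KanR, lacZα, 5S rRNA and rrnB terminators look like backbone remnants.

According to the depositor, the plasmid can be used directly to knock out TF30, or as a recipient for Golden Gate insertion of promoters between the arms to build libraries that replace the native promoter and tune TF30 expression for high-throughput metabolic engineering.
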