Features (pLannotate 1.2.2; 14 found; start..end, strand, type, name):
    475..1496    +  CDS            HygR (fragment): aminoglycoside phosphotransferase from E. coli; aph(4)-Ia; confers resistance to hygromycin
   1498..1731    +  terminator     CYC1 terminator (fragment): S. cerevisiae CYC1; transcription terminator for CYC1
   3092..3162    +  ncRNA          tRNA: Accession: RF00005 - tRNA
   3184..3258    +  misc_RNA       gRNA scaffold: guide RNA scaffold for the Streptococcus pyogenes CRISPR/Cas9 system
   3663..3696    -  protein_bind   FRT (minimal): supports FLP-mediated excision but not integration (Turan and Bode, 2011) FLP recombinase from the Saccharomyces cerevisiae 2μ plasmid
   3740..3780    -  terminator     rrnB T1 terminator (fragment): transcription terminator T1 from the E. coli rrnB gene
   3782..3897    -  ncRNA          5S rRNA: Accession: RF00001 - 5S ribosomal RNA
   3928..3952    +  CDS            KanR (fragment): aminoglycoside phosphotransferase; aph(3')-Ia; confers resistance to kanamycin
   3982..4078    +  promoter       AmpR promoter (fragment): bla
   4081..4941    +  CDS            AmpR: β-lactamase; bla; confers resistance to ampicillin, carbenicillin, and related antibiotics
   5063..5651    +  rep_origin     ori: high-copy-number ColE1/pMB1/pBR322/pUC origin of replication
   5876..5893    +  terminator     rrnB T2 terminator (fragment): transcription terminator T2 from the E. coli rrnB gene
   5918..5937    -  CDS            lacZα (fragment): LacZα fragment of β-galactosidase; lacZ fragment
   6407..6440    +  protein_bind   FRT (minimal): supports FLP-mediated excision but not integration (Turan and Bode, 2011) FLP recombinase from the Saccharomyces cerevisiae 2μ plasmid
>Addgene plasmid #219895 | pCfb13220 | addgene full sequence | sequence record 437825 | Addgene NGS Result
TTTTGGGGGGGTCTTAGATGGGAGCTAAAAGCGGCCTAGCGGTACACTAGTGGGATTGTATGGAGTGGCA
TGGAGCCTAGGTGGAGCCTGACAGGACGCACGACCGGCTAGCCCGTGACAGACGATGGGTGGCTCCTGTT
GTCCACCGCGTACAAATGTTTGGGCCAAAGTCTTGTCAGCCTTGCTTGCGAACCTAATTCCCAATTTTGT
CACTTCGCACCCCCATTGATCGAGCCCTAACCCCTGCCCATCAGGCAATCCAATTAAGCTCGCATTGTCT
GCCTTGTTTAGTTTGGCTCCTGCCCGTTTCGGCGTCCACTTGCACAAACACAAACAAGCATTATATATAA
GGCTCGTCTCTCCCTCCCAACCACACTCACTTTTTTGCCCGTCTTCCCTTGCTAACACAAAAGTCAAGAA
CACAAACAACCACCCCAACCCCCTTACACACAAGACATATCTACAGCAATGGGTAAAAAGCCTGAACTCA
CCGCGACGTCTGTCGAGAAGTTTCTGATCGAAAAGTTCGACAGCGTCTCCGACCTGATGCAGCTCTCGGA
GGGCGAAGAATCTCGTGCTTTCAGCTTCGATGTAGGAGGGCGTGGATATGTCCTGCGGGTAAATAGCTGC
GCCGATGGTTTCTACAAAGATCGTTATGTTTATCGGCACTTTGCATCGGCCGCGCTCCCGATTCCGGAAG
TGCTTGACATTGGGGAATTCAGCGAGAGCCTGACCTATTGCATCTCCCGCCGTGCACAGGGTGTCACGTT
GCAAGACCTGCCTGAAACCGAACTGCCCGCTGTTCTGCAGCCGGTCGCGGAGGCAATGGATGCCATTGCT
GCGGCCGATCTTAGCCAGACGAGCGGGTTCGGCCCATTCGGACCGCAAGGAATCGGTCAATACACTACAT
GGCGTGATTTCATATGCGCGATTGCTGATCCCCATGTGTATCACTGGCAAACTGTGATGGACGACACCGT
CAGTGCGTCCGTCGCGCAGGCTCTCGATGAGCTGATGCTTTGGGCCGAGGACTGCCCCGAAGTCCGGCAC
CTCGTGCACGCGGATTTCGGCTCCAACAATGTCCTGACGGACAATGGCCGCATAACAGCGGTCATTGACT
GGAGCGAGGCGATGTTCGGGGATTCCCAATACGAGGTCGCCAACATCTTCTTCTGGAGGCCGTGGTTGGC
TTGTATGGAGCAGCAGACGCGCTACTTCGAGCGGAGGCATCCGGAGCTTGCAGGATCGCCGCGGCTCCGG
GCGTATATGCTCCGCATTGGTCTTGACCAACTCTATCAGAGCTTGGTTGACGGCAATTTCGATGATGCAG
CTTGGGCGCAGGGTCGATGCGACGCAATCGTCCGATCCGGAGCCGGGACTGTCGGGCGTACACAAATCGC
CCGCAGAAGCGCGGCCGTCTGGACCGATGGCTGTGTAGAAGTACTCGCCGATAGTGGAAACCGACGCCCC
AGCACTCGTCCGAGGGCAAAGGAATAATCATGTAATTAGTTATGTCACGCTTACATTCACGCCCTCCCCC
CACATCCGCTCTAACCGAAAAGGAAGGAGTTAGACAACCTGAAGTCTAGGTCCCTATTTATTTTTTTATA
GTTATGTTAGTATTAAGAACGTTATTTATATTTCAAATTTTTCTTTTTTTTCTGTACAGACGCGTGTACG
CATGTAACATTATACTGAAAACCTTGCTTGAGAAGGTTTTGGGACGCTCGAGCAGGCTTGGAGGCGACGT
GGCAGTGGCTCGCGGGAGGATCGGCGGGAAACTCCGGGATATCCGTCGAGAGTTTACACGTGAATGGGCA
GCGCAATCCGTTGACGACGATACGACTGGCAAAGTAGCGACGATACCTGCCAGACAGGTGACATGTGCAG
GCCGCACTAACAAGGAAACGGGCGCTGGGGGGGGCGGGCTTCTAGACTTTGCCCTTGAACAGGAATCTAG
TGGGGGCTTGTCTTTCCGCCAATGGGGGAGCGCCTGTTGAGCGACCGTGCATGCTGGAACGCCAAGTGTA
TGTACAGCTGGTGGTCTCGCAGCGGTATGTGACGGGACTTACATCTCTCGTTTTTTCATGACCACGTTTT
CACAGGCTCGGAGGTACGTTAAAGTTTTGAAGGCTGCATCTGAACCGAGGTATGGGGGAGTTTGAACAGC
AACAGTGTTGGGGCTGAGGGGGCCAAGATCGGGGCAAGCAGAGGTCTTAGATCAATTGTGGGGATCCCAA
AGGGCTCGTTATCACCTTTTTCCACCCAATTCGGGTCCCAATTGATCCACTACTGGCTTGCCCAAGTTAC
CCCAGAAATGCCGCCCCGGATTTCTCCAAAAACCTAATAAGCTTCATGGAACTTGGTGGAAGTGACTTTC
TACAGAGTGGAGAGAACCGTGGACACGTGGCAATGGCGCTGACCGTGTCCCCGAGCCGAATCGACGTGAG
GGGAGAACGGAGTATCTGCGGTCATGTGACCTTCCAGAGCGGCGTCGCCAGTGTGCACGCGGTGACCCCC
AGTTTGGGTCTCTGTCACACGCATACTACCTCGGCTCTCCACATGCTGAACTTTATCTTTCGTGGGGATC
ATACCGAAAGTTGCAACTACCAGGTGTATATAAAGCCTGGTAGACTCCCCCCACTTTGGACCTCATCCAA
CCAAGACACACAAAAATGGACCGACTTAACAACCTCGCCACCCAGCTCGAGCAGAACCCCGCCAATTCGT
AGATAATGGAATACAAATGGATATCCAGAGTATACACATGGATAGTATACACTGACACGACAATTCTGTA
TCTCTTTATGTTAACTACTGTGAGGCATTAAATAGAGCTTGATATATAAAATGTTACATTTCACAGTCTG
AACTTTTGCAGATTACCTAATTTGGTAAGATATTAATTATGAACTGAAAGTTGATGGCATCCCTAAATTT
GATGCAACGGAATGCGTGCGATAGTGAATCATTGCTAACAGATCAAGTAATCGTATCAATCGTTCCACGT
CTTATCCAGACTCGATTTCCGCCCTAACCTAAGGAAACTGCTGAGTAATTTCGAGGTTGGTTCCTAACAA
AAGCCAAGAAACGCGCCGATGGTTTAGTGGTAAAATCCATCGTTGCCATCGATGGGCCCCCGGTTCGATT
CCGGGTCGGCGCAGCGTCAGCAGGAAAGTCGAGGTTTTAGAGCTAGAAATAGCAAGTTAAAATAAGGCTA
GTCCGTTATCAACTTGAAAAAGTGGCACCGAGTCGGTGGTGCTTTTTTTGTGTGGGTACGGTCTCGCATA
GCACAACTCACCCAACTCATGCACCAGTTTTTTTCATCAACGTCGCATAAATCCGATGTGGGGTAGGGTC
CACTCGATGAATGATATAGACGAGGTGGTCGATACTGGTATTGTGGCGTATTATATAAACATCGAGAACC
GCTGCCGAACTCCAGACTGAAGAGCTCTTCAATGGTGAAGCGAAAATTTGAAGACGAGGACCAGACCTTG
CGAGAGGGCCAGAGCGGCTTTGCTACTGTGAGTGACTACGAGAGCGGCCCACCAAGCCATTGACGCCGTT
ATCCCTTGGTTATCTCTTTGGCTAACACAGATGAACAACAACTCGTACTGGAAATCGCGTGCATTCGCGG
CCGCATTTAAATCCCCACTTCAGAAGTTCCTATACTTTCTAGAGAATAGGAACTTCACTATAGAGTCGAA
TAAGGGCGACACCCCATAATTAGCCCGGGCGAAAGGCCCAGTCTTTCGACTGAGCCTTTCGTTTTATTTG
ATGCCTGGCAGTTCCCTACTCTCGCATGGGGAGTCCCCACACTACCATCGGCGCTACGGCGTTTCACTTC
TGAGTTCGGCATGGGGTCAGGTGGGACCACCGCGCTACTGCCGCCAGGCAAACAAGGGGTGTTATGAGCC
ATATTCAGGTATAAATGGGCTCGCGATAATGTTCAGAATTGGTTAATTGGTTGTAACACTGACCCCTATT
TGTTTATTTTTCTAAATACATTCAAATATGTATCCGCTCATGAGACAATAACCCTGATAAATGCTTCAAT
AATATTGAAAAAGGAAGAATATGAGTATTCAACATTTCCGTGTCGCCCTTATTCCCTTTTTTGCGGCATT
TTGCCTTCCTGTTTTTGCTCACCCAGAAACGCTGGTGAAAGTAAAAGATGCTGAAGATCAGTTGGGTGCA
CGAGTGGGTTACATCGAACTGGATCTCAACAGCGGTAAGATCCTTGAGAGTTTTCGCCCCGAAGAACGTT
TTCCAATGATGAGCACTTTTAAAGTTCTGCTATGTGGCGCGGTATTATCCCGTATTGACGCCGGGCAAGA
GCAACTCGGTCGCCGCATACACTATTCTCAGAATGACTTGGTTGAGTACTCACCAGTCACAGAAAAGCAT
CTTACGGATGGCATGACAGTAAGAGAATTATGCAGTGCTGCCATAACCATGAGTGATAACACTGCGGCCA
ACTTACTTCTGACAACGATCGGAGGACCGAAGGAGCTAACCGCTTTTTTGCACAACATGGGGGATCATGT
AACTCGCCTTGATCGTTGGGAACCGGAGCTGAATGAAGCCATACCAAACGACGAGCGTGACACCACGATG
CCTGTAGCGATGGCAACAACGTTGCGCAAACTATTAACTGGCGAACTACTTACTCTAGCTTCCCGGCAAC
AATTAATAGACTGGATGGAGGCGGATAAAGTTGCAGGACCACTTCTGCGCTCGGCCCTTCCGGCTGGCTG
GTTTATTGCTGATAAATCCGGAGCCGGTGAGCGTGGTTCTCGCGGTATCATCGCAGCGCTGGGGCCAGAT
GGTAAGCCCTCCCGTATCGTAGTTATCTACACGACGGGGAGTCAGGCAACTATGGATGAACGAAATAGAC
AGATCGCTGAGATAGGTGCCTCACTGATTAAGCATTGGTAAGCAGAGCATTACGCTGACTTGACGGGACG
GCGCAAGCTCATGACCAAAATCCCTTAACGTGAGTTACGCGCGCGTCGTTCCACTGAGCGTCAGACCCCG
TAGAAAAGATCAAAGGATCTTCTTGAGATCCTTTTTTTCTGCGCGTAATCTGCTGCTTGCAAACAAAAAA
ACCACCGCTACCAGCGGTGGTTTGTTTGCCGGATCAAGAGCTACCAACTCTTTTTCCGAAGGTAACTGGC
TTCAGCAGAGCGCAGATACCAAATACTGTTCTTCTAGTGTAGCCGTAGTTAGCCCACCACTTCAAGAACT
CTGTAGCACCGCCTACATACCTCGCTCTGCTAATCCTGTTACCAGTGGCTGCTGCCAGTGGCGATAAGTC
GTGTCTTACCGGGTTGGACTCAAGACGATAGTTACCGGATAAGGCGCAGCGGTCGGGCTGAACGGGGGGT
TCGTGCACACAGCCCAGCTTGGAGCGAACGACCTACACCGAACTGAGATACCTACAGCGTGAGCTATGAG
AAAGCGCCACGCTTCCCGAAGGGAGAAAGGCGGACAGGTATCCGGTAAGCGGCAGGGTCGGAACAGGAGA
GCGCACGAGGGAGCTTCCAGGGGGAAACGCCTGGTATCTTTATAGTCCTGTCGGGTTTCGCCACCTCTGA
CTTGAGCGTCGATTTTTGTGATGCTCGTCAGGGGGGCGGAGCCTATGGAAAAACGCCAGCAACGCGGCCT
TTTTACGGTTCCTGGCCTTTTGCTGGCCTTTTGCTCACATGTTCTTTCCTGCGTTATCCCCTGATTCTGT
GGATAACCGTATTACCGCCTTTGAGTGAGCTGATACCGCTCGCCGCAGCCGAACGACCGAGCGCAGCGAG
TCAGTGAGCGAGGAAGCGGAAGGCGAGAGTAGGGAACTGCCAGGCATCAAACTAAGCAGAAGGCCCCTGA
CGGATGGCCTTTTTGCGTTTCTACAAACTCTTTCTGTGTTGTAAAACGACGGCCAGTCTTAAGCTCGGGC
CCCCTGGGCGGTTCTGATAACGAGTAATCGTTAATCCGCAAATAACGTAAAAACCCGCTTCGGCGGGTTT
TTTTATGGGGGGAGTTTAGGGAAAGAGCATTTGTCAGAATATTTAAGGGCGCCTGTCACTTTGCTTGATA
TATGAGAATTATTTAACCTTATAAATGAGAAAAAAGCAACGCACTTTAAATAAGATACGTTGCTTTTTCG
ATTGATGAACACCTATAATTAAACTATTCATCTATTATTTATGATTTTTTGTATATACAATATTTCTAGT
TTGTTAAAGAGAATTAAGAAAATAAATCTCGAAAATAATAAAGGGAAAATCAGTTTTTGATATCAAAATT
ATACATGTCAACGATAATACAAAATATAATACAAACTATAAGATGTTATCAGTATTTATTATGCATTTAG
AATAAATTTTGTGTCGCCCTTATTCGACTCACTATAGAAGTTCCTATTCTCTAGAAAGTATAGGAACTTC
ACTTCATTTTATTTAAATTTGCGGCCGCTATGTCTGATAAAAGGATGTAACATAGGCAAGCTGCTCGTGA
GTGTTGAGTACGAACCTTAGATCCAAATCACCCGCACCCACGGATATACTTGCTTGAATATACAGTAGTA
AGGAGTTTGGCGCCCGTTTTTTCGAGCCCCACACGTTTCGGTGAGTATGAGCGGCGGCAGATTCGAGCGT
TTCCGGTTTCCGCGGCTGGACGAGAGCCCATGATGGGGGCTCCCACCACCAGCAATCAGGGCCCTGATTA
CACACCCACCTGTAATGTCATGCTGTTCATCGTGGTTAATGCTGCTGTGTGCTGTGTGTGTGTGTTGTTT
GGCGCTCATTGTTGCGTTATGCAGCGTACACCACAATATTGGAAGCTTATTAGCCTTTCTATTTTTTCGT
TTGCAAGGCTTAACAACATTGCTGTGGAGAGGGATGGGGATATGGAGGCCGCTGGAGGGAGTCGGAGAGG
CGTTTTGGAGCGGCTTGGCCTGGCGCCCAGCTCGCGAAACGCACCTAGGACCCTTTGGCACGCCGAAATG
TGCCACTTTTCAGTCTAGTAACGCCTTACCTACGTCATTCCATGCATGCATGTTTGCGCCTTTTTTCCCT
TGCCCTTGATCGCCACACAGTACAGTGCACTGTACAGTGGAGG
